>Addgene plasmid #103514 | LSB-hsa-miR-411-5p | depositor full sequence | sequence record 196075 | Full Sequence
AATTGAGGGGATAACGCAGGAAAGAACATGTGAGCAAAAGGCCAGCAAAAGGCCAGGAACCGTAAAAAGG
CCGCGTTGCTGGCGTTTTTCCATAGGCTCCGCCCCCCTGACGAGCATCACAAAAATCGACGCTCAAGTCA
GAGGTGGCGAAACCCGACAGGACTATAAAGATACCAGGCGTTTCCCCCTGGAAGCTCCCTCGTGCGCTCT
CCTGTTCCGACCCTGCCGCTTACCGGATACCTGTCCGCCTTTCTCCCTTCGGGAAGCGTGGCGCTTTCTC
ATAGCTCACGCTGTAGGTATCTCAGTTCGGTGTAGGTCGTTCGCTCCAAGCTGGGCTGTGTGCACGAACC
CCCCGTTCAGCCCGACCGCTGCGCCTTATCCGGTAACTATCGTCTTGAGTCCAACCCGGTAAGACACGAC
TTATCGCCACTGGCAGCAGCCACTGGTAACAGGATTAGCAGAGCGAGGTATGTAGGCGGTGCTACAGAGT
TCTTGAAGTGGTGGCCTAACTACGGCTACACTAGAAGAACAGTATTTGGTATCTGCGCTCTGCTGAAGCC
AGTTACCTTCGGAAAAAGAGTTGGTAGCTCTTGATCCGGCAAACAAACCACCGCTGGTAGCGGTGGTTTT
TTTGTTTGCAAGCAGCAGATTACGCGCAGAAAAAAAGGATCTCAAGAAGATCCTTTGATCTTTTCTACGG
GGTCTGACGCTCAGTGGAACGAAAACTCACGTTAAGGGATTTTGGTCATGAGATTATCAAAAAGGATCTT
CACCTAGATCCTTTTAAATTAAAAATGAAGTTTTAAATCAATCTAAAGTATATATGAGTAAACTTGGTCT
GACAGTTACCAATGCTTAATCAGTGAGGCACCTATCTCAGCGATCTGTCTATTTCGTTCATCCATAGTTG
CCTGACTCCCCGTCGTGTAGATAACTACGATACGGGAGGGCTTACCATCTGGCCCCAGTGCTGCAATGAT
ACCGCGAGAACCACGCTCACCGGCTCCAGATTTATCAGCAATAAACCAGCCAGCCGGAAGGGCCGAGCGC
AGAAGTGGTCCTGCAACTTTATCCGCCTCCATCCAGTCTATTAATTGTTGCCGGGAAGCTAGAGTAAGTA
GTTCGCCAGTTAATAGTTTGCGCAACGTTGTTGCCATTGCTACAGGCATCGTGGTGTCACGCTCGTCGTT
TGGTATGGCTTCATTCAGCTCCGGTTCCCAACGATCAAGGCGAGTTACATGATCCCCCATGTTGTGCAAA
AAAGCGGTTAGCTCCTTCGGTCCTCCGATCGTTGTCAGAAGTAAGTTGGCCGCAGTGTTATCACTCATGG
TTATGGCAGCACTGCATAATTCTCTTACTGTCATGCCATCCGTAAGATGCTTTTCTGTGACTGGTGAGTA
CTCAACCAAGTCATTCTGAGAATAGTGTATGCGGCGACCGAGTTGCTCTTGCCCGGCGTCAATACGGGAT
AATACCGCGCCACATAGCAGAACTTTAAAAGTGCTCATCATTGGAAAACGTTCTTCGGGGCGAAAACTCT
CAAGGATCTTACCGCTGTTGAGATCCAGTTCGATGTAACCCACTCGTGCACCCAACTGATCTTCAGCATC
TTTTACTTTCACCAGCGTTTCTGGGTGAGCAAAAACAGGAAGGCAAAATGCCGCAAAAAAGGGAATAAGG
GCGACACGGAAATGTTGAATACTCATACTCTTCCTTTTTCAATATTATTGAAGCATTTATCAGGGTTATT
GTCTCATGAGCGGATACATATTTGAATGTAGCTCCGAATTTCTCGAGGGCTTGTCGACGACGGCGGTCTC
CGTCGTCAGGATCATGAATTCGACCCGCCTGCCACCATGACCGAGTACAAGCCCACGGTGCGCCTCGCCA
CCCGCGACGACGTCCCCCGGGCCGTACGCACCCTCGCCGCCGCGTTCGCCGACTACCCCGCCACGCGCCA
CACCGTCGACCCGGACCGCCACATCGAGCGGGTCACCGAGCTGCAAGAACTCTTCCTCACGCGCGTCGGG
CTCGACATCGGCAAGGTGTGGGTCGCGGACGACGGCGCCGCGGTGGCGGTCTGGACCACGCCGGAGAGCG
TCGAAGCGGGGGCGGTGTTCGCCGAGATCGGCCCGCGCATGGCCGAGTTGAGCGGTTCCCGGCTGGCCGC
GCAGCAACAGATGGAAGGCCTCCTGGCGCCGCACCGGCCCAAGGAGCCCGCGTGGTTCCTGGCCACCGTC
GGCGTCTCGCCCGACCACCAGGGCAAGGGTCTGGGCAGCGCCGTCGTGCTCCCCGGAGTGGAGGCGGCCG
AGCGCGCCGGGGTGCCCGCCTTCCTGGAGACATCCGCGCCCCGCAACCTCCCCTTCTACGAGCGGCTCGG
CTTCACCGTCACCGCCGACGTCGAGGTGCCCGAAGGACCGCGCACCTGGTGCATGACCCGCAAGCCCGGT
GCCTGATACGCGTGAATTCACTCCTCAGGTGCAGGCTGCCTATCAGAAGGTGGTGGCTGGTGTGGCCAAT
GCCCTGGCTCACAAATACCACTGAGATCTTTTTCCCTCTGCCAAAAATTATGGGGACATCATGAAGCCCC
TTGAGCATCTGACTTCTGGCTAATAAAGGAAATTTATTTTCATTGCAATAGTGTGTTGGAATTTTTTGTG
TCTCTCACTCGGAAGGACATATGGGAGGGCAAATCATTTAAAACATCAGAATGAGTATTTGGTTTAGAGT
TTGGCAACATATGCCCATATGCTGGCTGCCATGAACAAAGGTTGGCTATAAAGAGGTCATCAGTATATGA
AACAGCCCCCTGCTGTCCATTCCTTATTCCATAGAAAAGCCTTGACTTGAGGTTAGATTTTTTTTATATT
TTGTTTTGTGTTATTTTTTTCTTTAACATCCCTAAAATTTTCCTTACATGTTTTACTAGCCAGATTTTTC
CTCCTCTCCTGACTACTCCCAGTCATAGCTGTCCCTCTTCTCTTATGGAGATCCCTCGACCTGCAGCCCA
AGCTTGAATTCTCTAGAATTACCCTGTTATCCCTATGCTTGGTTTACCGAGCTCTTATTGGTTTTCAAAC
TTCATTGACTGTGCCCAACGCGCCTGGGAGCTCACGGGGACAGCCCCCCCCCAAAGCCCCCAGGGATGTA
ATTACGTCCCTCCCCCGCTAGGGGGCAGCAGCGAGCCGCCCGGGGCTCCGCTCCGGTCCGGCGCTCCCCC
CGCATCCCCGAGCCGGCAGCGTGCGGGGACAGCCCGGGCACGGGGAAGGTGGCACGGGATCGCTTTCCTC
TGAACGCTTCTCGCTGCTCTTTGAGCCTGCAGACACCTGGGGGGATACGGGGAAAAAGCTAGGCTGAAAG
ACCGGTTCTTAGAATGACACGCGCCTGGGAGCTCACGGGGACAGCCCCCCCCCAAAGCCCCCAGGGATGT
AATTACGTCCCTCCCCCGCTAGGGGGCAGCAGCGAGCCGCCCGGGGCTCCGCTCCGGTCCGGCGCTCCCC
CCGCATCCCCGAGCCGGCAGCGTGCGGGGACAGCCCGGGCACGGGGAAGGTGGCACGGGATCGCTTTCCT
CTGAACGCTTCTCGCTGCTCTTTGAGCCTGCAGACACCTGGGGGGATACGGGGAAAAAGCTAACTTCTGA
GACGACAACTTTGTATAGAAAAGTTGGCTCCGAATTCGCCCTTGACAGCAGAGATCCAGTTTGGTTAATT
AATTGGCTCCGGTGCCCGTCAGTGGGCAGAGCGCACATCGCCCACAGTCCCCGAGAAGTTGTGGGGAGGG
GTCGGCAATTGAACCGGTGCCTAGAGAAGGTGGCGCGGGGTAAACTGGGAAAGTGATGTCGTGTACTGGC
TCCGCCTTTTTCCCGAGGGTGGGGGAGAACCGTATATAAGTGCAGTAGTCGCCGTGAACGTTCTTTTTCG
CAACGGGTTTGCCGCCAGAACACAGGTAAGTGCCGTGTGTGGTTCCCGCGGGCCTGGCCTCTTTACGGGT
TATGGCCCTTGCGTGCCTTGAATTACTTCCACCTGGCTGCAGTACGTGATTCTTGATCCCGAGCTTCGGG
TTGGAAGTGGGTGGGAGAGTTCGAGGCCTTGCGCTTAAGGAGCCCCTTCGCCTCGTGCTTGAGTTGAGGC
CTGGCCTGGGCGCTGGGGCCGCCGCGTGCGAATCTGGTGGCACCTTCGCGCCTGTCTCGCTGCTTTCGAT
AAGTCTCTAGCCATTTAAAATTTTTGATGACCTGCTGCGACGCTTTTTTTCTGGCAAGATAGTCTTGTAA
ATGCGGGCCAAGATCTGCACACTGGTATTTCGGTTTTTGGGGCCGCGGGCGGCGACGGGGCCCGTGCGTC
CCAGCGCACATGTTCGGCGAGGCGGGGCCTGCGAGCGCGGCCACCGAGAATCGGACGGGGGTAGTCTCAA
GCTGGCCGGCCTGCTCTGGTGCCTGGCCTCGCGCCGCCGTGTATCGCCCCGCCCTGGGCGGCAAGGCTGG
CCCGGTCGGCACCAGTTGCGTGAGCGGAAAGATGGCCGCTTCCCGGCCCTGCTGCAGGGAGCTCAAAATG
GAGGACGCGGCGCTCGGGAGAGCGGGCGGGTGAGTCACCCACACAAAGGAAAAGGGCCTTTCCGTCCTCA
GCCGTCGCTTCATGTGACTCCACGGAGTACCGGGCGCCGTCCAGGCACCTCGATTAGTTCTCGAGCTTTT
GGAGTACGTCGTCTTTAGGTTGGGGGGAGGGGTTTTATGCGATGGAGTTTCCCCACACTGAGTGGGTGGA
GACTGAAGTTAGGCCAGCTTGGCACTTGATGTAATTCTCCTTGGAATTTGCCCTTTTTGAGTTTGGATCT
TGGTTCATTCTCAAGCCTCAGACAGTGGTTCAAAGTTTTTTTCTTCCATTTCAGGTGTCGTGAGAAGGGC
GAATTCGACCCAAGTTTGTACAAAAAAGCAGGCTGGATCCAGGTGCCACCATGGTGAGCGAGCTGATTAA
GGAGAACATGCACATGAAGCTGTACATGGAGGGCACCGTGAACAACCACCACTTCAAGTGCACATCCGAG
GGCGAAGGCAAGCCCTACGAGGGCACCCAGACCATGAGAATCAAGGCGGTCGAGGGCGGCCCTCTCCCCT
TCGCCTTCGACATCCTGGCTACCAGCTTCATGTACGGCAGCAAAACCTTCATCAACCACACCCAGGGCAT
CCCCGACTTCTTTAAGCAGTCCTTCCCCGAGGGCTTCACATGGGAGAGAGTCACCACATACGAAGATGGG
GGCGTGCTGACCGCTACCCAGGACACCAGCCTCCAGGACGGCTGCCTCATCTACAACGTCAAGATCAGAG
GGGTGAACTTCCCATCCAACGGCCCTGTGATGCAGAAGAAAACACTCGGCTGGGAGGCCTCCACCGAGAC
ACTGTACCCCGCTGACGGCGGCCTGGAAGGCAGAGCCGACATGGCCCTGAAGCTCGTGGGCGGGGGCCAC
CTGATCTGCAACCTTAAGACCACATACAGATCCAAGAAACCCGCTAAGAACCTCAAGATGCCCGGCGTCT
ACTATGTGGACAGGAGACTGGAAAGAATCAAGGAGGCCGACAAAGAGACATACGTCGAGCAGCACGAGGT
GGCTGTGGCCAGATACTGCGACCTCCCTAGCAAACTGGGGCACAAACTTAATTGAGAATTCTACCACCCA
GCTTTCTTGTACAAAGTGGTACGTCTCAAGACCAGAGGTCTCTGCTTTCCCCGAACGTACGCTATACGGT
CTACTACGTACGCTATACGGTCTACTACGTACGCTATACGGTCTACTACGTACGCTATACGGTCTACTAC
AACCAGAAGAGACCTGTGCTTCACTCCTCAGGTGCAGGCTGCCTATCAGAAGGTGGTGGCTGGTGTGGCC
AATGCCCTGGCTCACAAATACCACTGAGATCTTTTTCCCTCTGCCAAAAATTATGGGGACATCATGAAGC
CCCTTGAGCATCTGACTTCTGGCTAATAAAGGAAATTTATTTTCATTGCAATAGTGTGTTGGAATTTTTT
GTGTCTCTCACTCGGAAGGACATATGGGAGGGCAAATCATTTAAAACATCAGAATGAGTATTTGGTTTAG
AGTTTGGCAACATATGCCCATATGCTGGCTGCCATGAACAAAGGTTGGCTATAAAGAGGTCATCAGTATA
TGAAACAGCCCCCTGCTGTCCATTCCTTATTCCATAGAAAAGCCTTGACTTGAGGTTAGATTTTTTTTAT
ATTTTGTTTTGTGTTATTTTTTTCTTTAACATCCCTAAAATTTTCCTTACATGTTTTACTAGCCAGATTT
TTCCTCCTCTCCTGACTACTCCCAGTCATAGCTGTCCCTCTTCTCTTATGGAGATCCCGAGCGGTGCGTT
TTTATGCTTGTAGTATTGTATAATGTTTTTAAGATCCAAGCTTCTGACCTCTTCTCTTCCTCCCACAGGG
CCTCGAGACAATTGCATCGATGGTACCAGTGAAAGTCTGCAATGAATTCGAGTTGGCGCGCCTGTCATTC
TAAATCTCTCTTTCAGCCTAAAGCTTTTTCCCCGTATCCCCCCAGGTGTCTGCAGGCTCAAAGAGCAGCG
AGAAGCGTTCAGAGGAAAGCGATCCCGTGCCACCTTCCCCGTGCCCGGGCTGTCCCCGCACGCTGCCGGC
TCGGGGATGCGGGGGGAGCGCCGGACCGGAGCGGAGCCCCGGGCGGCTCGCTGCTGCCCCCTAGCGGGGG
AGGGACGTAATTACATCCCTGGGGGCTTTGGGAGGGGGCTGTCCCCGTGAGCTCCCAGGCGCGCCTGTCA
TTCTAAATCTCTCTTTCAGCCTAAAGCTTTTTCCCCGTATCCCCCCAGGTGTCTGCAGGCTCAAAGAGCA
GCGAGAAGCGTTCAGAGGAAAGCGATCCCGTGCCACCTTCCCCGTGCCCGGGCTGTCCCCGCACGCTGCC
GGCTCGGGGATGCGGGGGGAGCGCCGGACCGGAGCGGAGCCCCGGGCGGCTCGCTGCTGCCCCCTAGCGG
GGGAGGGACGTAATTACATCCCTGGGGGCTTTGGGGGGGGGCTGTCCCCGTGAGCTCCCAGGCGCGCCAA
CTCGGTACCGTATCGATGTCGACGTTAACGCTAGTGATATCAACTTTGTATAGAAAAGTTGGCTCCGAAT
TCGCCCTTGACAGCAGAGATCCAGTTTGGTTAATTAATTGGCTCCGGTGCCCGTCAGTGGGCAGAGCGCA
CATCGCCCACAGTCCCCGAGAAGTTGTGGGGAGGGGTCGGCAATTGAACCGGTGCCTAGAGAAGGTGGCG
CGGGGTAAACTGGGAAAGTGATGTCGTGTACTGGCTCCGCCTTTTTCCCGAGGGTGGGGGAGAACCGTAT
ATAAGTGCAGTAGTCGCCGTGAACGTTCTTTTTCGCAACGGGTTTGCCGCCAGAACACAGGTAAGTGCCG
TGTGTGGTTCCCGCGGGCCTGGCCTCTTTACGGGTTATGGCCCTTGCGTGCCTTGAATTACTTCCACCTG
GCTGCAGTACGTGATTCTTGATCCCGAGCTTCGGGTTGGAAGTGGGTGGGAGAGTTCGAGGCCTTGCGCT
TAAGGAGCCCCTTCGCCTCGTGCTTGAGTTGAGGCCTGGCCTGGGCGCTGGGGCCGCCGCGTGCGAATCT
GGTGGCACCTTCGCGCCTGTCTCGCTGCTTTCGATAAGTCTCTAGCCATTTAAAATTTTTGATGACCTGC
TGCGACGCTTTTTTTCTGGCAAGATAGTCTTGTAAATGCGGGCCAAGATCTGCACACTGGTATTTCGGTT
TTTGGGGCCGCGGGCGGCGACGGGGCCCGTGCGTCCCAGCGCACATGTTCGGCGAGGCGGGGCCTGCGAG
CGCGGCCACCGAGAATCGGACGGGGGTAGTCTCAAGCTGGCCGGCCTGCTCTGGTGCCTGGCCTCGCGCC
GCCGTGTATCGCCCCGCCCTGGGCGGCAAGGCTGGCCCGGTCGGCACCAGTTGCGTGAGCGGAAAGATGG
CCGCTTCCCGGCCCTGCTGCAGGGAGCTCAAAATGGAGGACGCGGCGCTCGGGAGAGCGGGCGGGTGAGT
CACCCACACAAAGGAAAAGGGCCTTTCCGTCCTCAGCCGTCGCTTCATGTGACTCCACGGAGTACCGGGC
GCCGTCCAGGCACCTCGATTAGTTCTCGAGCTTTTGGAGTACGTCGTCTTTAGGTTGGGGGGAGGGGTTT
TATGCGATGGAGTTTCCCCACACTGAGTGGGTGGAGACTGAAGTTAGGCCAGCTTGGCACTTGATGTAAT
TCTCCTTGGAATTTGCCCTTTTTGAGTTTGGATCTTGGTTCATTCTCAAGCCTCAGACAGTGGTTCAAAG
TTTTTTTCTTCCATTTCAGGTGTCGTGAGAAGGGCGAATTCGACCCAAGTTTGTACAAAAAAGCAGGCTC
GCCACCATGGTGAGCAAGGGCGAGGAGCTGTTCACCGGGGTGGTGCCCATCCTGGTCGAGCTGGACGGCG
ACGTAAACGGCCACAAGTTCAGCGTGAGGGGCGAGGGCGAGGGCGATGCCACCAACGGCAAGCTGACCCT
GAAGTTCATCTGCACCACCGGCAAGCTGCCCGTGCCCTGGCCCACCCTCGTGACCACCCTGAGCCACGGC
GTGCAGTGCTTCGCCCGCTACCCCGACCACATGAAGCAGCACGACTTCTTCAAGTCCGCCATGCCCGAAG
GCTACGTCCAGGAGCGCACCATCTTCTTCAAGGACGACGGCACCTACAAGACCCGCGCCGAGGTGAAGTT
CGAGGGCGACACCCTAGTGAACCGCATCGAGCTGAAGGGCGTCGACTTCAAGGAGGACGGCAACATCCTG
GGGCACAAGCTGGAGTACAACTTCAACAGCCACAACATCTATATCATGGCCGTCAAGCAGAAGAACGGCA
TCAAGGTGAACTTCAAGATCCGCCACAACGTGGAGGACGGCAGCGTGCAGCTCGCCGACCACTACCAGCA
GAACACCCCCATCGGCGACGGCCCCGTGCTGCTGCCCGACAGCCACTACCTGAGCACCCAGTCCGTGCTG
AGCAAAGACCCCAACGAGAAGCGCGATCACATGGTCCTGCTGGAGTTCCGCACCGCCGCCGGGATCACTC
TCGGCATGGACGAGCTGTACAAGTAATACCACCCAGCTTTCTTGTACAAAGTGGTACGCGTGAATTCACT
CCTCAGGTGCAGGCTGCCTATCAGAAGGTGGTGGCTGGTGTGGCCAATGCCCTGGCTCACAAATACCACT
GAGATCTTTTTCCCTCTGCCAAAAATTATGGGGACATCATGAAGCCCCTTGAGCATCTGACTTCTGGCTA
ATAAAGGAAATTTATTTTCATTGCAATAGTGTGTTGGAATTTTTTGTGTCTCTCACTCGGAAGGACATAT
GGGAGGGCAAATCATTTAAAACATCAGAATGAGTATTTGGTTTAGAGTTTGGCAACATATGCCCATATGC
TGGCTGCCATGAACAAAGGTTGGCTATAAAGAGGTCATCAGTATATGAAACAGCCCCCTGCTGTCCATTC
CTTATTCCATAGAAAAGCCTTGACTTGAGGTTAGATTTTTTTTATATTTTGTTTTGTGTTATTTTTTTCT
TTAACATCCCTAAAATTTTCCTTACATGTTTTACTAGCCAGATTTTTCCTCCTCTCCTGACTACTCCCAG
TCATAGCTGTCCCTCTTCTCTTATGGAGATCCCTCGACCTGCAGCCCAAGCTTGGCGTAATCATGGTCAT
AGCTGTTTCCTGTGTGAAATTGTTATCCGCTCACAATTCCACACAACATACGAGCCGGAAGCATAAAGTG
TAAAGCCTGGGGTGCCTAATGAGTGAGCTAACTCACATTAATTGCGTTGCGCTCACTGCCCGCTTTCCAG
TCGGGAAACCTGTCGTGCCAGCGGATCGACAGTACTAAGCTTGGTCTAATACCCAATCTCTCGTCTTATC
CAGATGTTTTATACGCCTCTGGCCCGTGTCTCAAAATCTCTGATGTTACATTGCACAAGATAAAATAATA
TCATCATGAACAATAAAACTGTCTGCTTACATAAACAGTAATACAAGGGGTGTTATGAGCCATATTCAAC
GGGAAACGTCGAGGCCGCGATTAAATTCCAACATGGATGCTGATTTATATGGGTATAAATGGGCTCGCGA
TAATGTCGGGCAATCAGGTGCGACAATCTATCGCTTGTATGGGAAGCCCGATGCGCCAGAGTTGTTTCTG
AAACATGGCAAAGGTAGCGTTGCCAATGATGTTACAGATGAGATGGTCAGACTAAACTGGCTGACGGAAT
TTATGCCTCTTCCGACCATCAAGCATTTTATCCGTACTCCTGATGATGCATGGTTACTCACCACTGCGAT
CCCCGGAAAAACAGCATTCCAGGTATTAGAAGAATATCCTGATTCAGGTGAAAATATTGTTGATGCGCTG
GCAGTGTTCCTGCGCCGGTTGCATTCGATTCCTGTTTGTAATTGTCCTTTTAACAGCGATCGCGTATTTC
GTCTCGCTCAGGCGCAATCACGAATGAATAACGGTTTGGTTGATGCGAGTGATTTTGATGACGAGCGTAA
TGGCTGGCCTGTTGAACAAGTCTGGAAAGAAATGCATAAACTTTTGCCATTCTCACCGGATTCAGTCGTC
ACTCATGGTGATTTCTCACTTGATAACCTTATTTTTGACGAGGGGAAATTAATAGGTTGTATTGATGTTG
GACGAGTCGGAATCGCAGACCGATACCAGGATCTTGCCATCCTATGGAACTGCCTCGGTGAGTTTTCTCC
TTCATTACAGAAACGGCTTTTTCAAAAATATGGTATTGATAATCCTGATATGAATAAATTGCAGTTTCAT
TTGATGCTCGATGAGTTTTTCTAATCAGAATTGGTTAATTGGTTGTAACACTGGCAGAGCATTACGCTGA
CTTGACGGGACGGCGCAAGCTCATGACCAAAATCCCTTAACGTGAGTTACGCGTCGTTCCACTGAGCGTC
AGAGGTATCACTAGTATTACAGAGGTAAGTTATAACAGTCGCCTAACCC
Features (pLannotate 1.2.2; 28 found; start..end, strand, type, name):
     87..675     -  rep_origin     ori: high-copy-number ColE1/pMB1/pBR322/pUC origin of replication
    846..1706    -  CDS            AmpR: β-lactamase; bla; confers resistance to ampicillin, carbenicillin, and related antibiotics
   1707..1778    -  promoter       AmpR promoter: bla
   1857..2456    +  CDS            PuroR: puromycin N-acetyltransferase; pac from Streptomyces alboniger; confers resistance to puromycin
   2461..2541    +  CDS            HBB (fragment): HBB_PONPY - Experimental evidence at transcript level: Swiss-Prot protein existence level 2. Involved in oxygen transport from the lung to the various peripheral tissues. From Pongo pygmaeus (Bornean orangutan).
   2612..2667    +  polyA_signal   β-globin poly(A) signal: rabbit β-globin polyadenylation signal (Gil and Proudfoot, 1987)
   3646..3666    +  protein_bind   attB4: mutant version of attB; core recombination site for the Gateway® BP reaction BP Clonase™
   3734..3945    +  promoter       EF-1α core promoter: core promoter for human elongation factor EF-1α
   3946..4884    +  intron         EF-1α intron A: intron upstream of the start codon of human EF-1α
   4911..4931    +  protein_bind   attB1: mutant version of attB; core recombination site for the Gateway® BP reaction BP Clonase™
   4951..5646    +  CDS            mKate2: mKate2 is a basic (constitutively fluorescent) red fluorescent protein published in 2009, derived from Entacmaea quadricolor. It is reported to be a rapidly-maturing monomer with moderate acid sensitivity.
   5666..5690    -  protein_bind   attB2: mutant version of attB; recombination site for the Gateway® BP reaction BP Clonase™
   5830..5904    +  CDS            HBB (fragment): HBB_PONPY - Experimental evidence at transcript level: Swiss-Prot protein existence level 2. Involved in oxygen transport from the lung to the various peripheral tissues. From Pongo pygmaeus (Bornean orangutan).
   5975..6030    +  polyA_signal   β-globin poly(A) signal: rabbit β-globin polyadenylation signal (Gil and Proudfoot, 1987)
   6414..6439    +  misc_feature   SA: splice acceptor site
   7111..7131    +  protein_bind   attB4: mutant version of attB; core recombination site for the Gateway® BP reaction BP Clonase™
   7199..7410    +  promoter       EF-1α core promoter: core promoter for human elongation factor EF-1α
   7411..8349    +  intron         EF-1α intron A: intron upstream of the start codon of human EF-1α
   8376..8396    +  protein_bind   attB1: mutant version of attB; core recombination site for the Gateway® BP reaction BP Clonase™
   8407..9123    +  CDS            EBFP2: EBFP2 is a basic (constitutively fluorescent) blue fluorescent protein published in 2007, derived from Aequorea victoria. It is reported to be a rapidly-maturing monomer with moderate acid sensitivity.
   9131..9155    -  protein_bind   attB2: mutant version of attB; recombination site for the Gateway® BP reaction BP Clonase™
   9159..9239    +  CDS            HBB (fragment): HBB_PONPY - Experimental evidence at transcript level: Swiss-Prot protein existence level 2. Involved in oxygen transport from the lung to the various peripheral tissues. From Pongo pygmaeus (Bornean orangutan).
   9310..9365    +  polyA_signal   β-globin poly(A) signal: rabbit β-globin polyadenylation signal (Gil and Proudfoot, 1987)
   9748..9770    -  protein_bind   lac operator (fragment): The lac repressor binds to the lac operator to inhibit transcription in E. coli. This inhibition can be relieved by adding lactose or isopropyl-β-D-thiogalactopyranoside (IPTG). lac repressor encoded by lacI
   9774..9804    -  promoter       lac promoter: promoter for the E. coli lac operon
   9819..9840    -  protein_bind   CAP binding site: CAP binding activates transcription in the presence of cAMP. E. coli catabolite activator protein
   9853..9892    -  CDS            lacI (fragment): lac repressor; lacI; The lac repressor binds to the lac operator to inhibit transcription in E. coli. This inhibition can be relieved by adding lactose or isopropyl-β-D-thiogalactopyranoside (IPTG).
  10065..10874   +  CDS            KanR: aminoglycoside phosphotransferase; aph(3')-Ia; confers resistance to kanamycin in bacteria or G418 (Geneticin®) in eukaryotes
