[The description below was written by a language model from this plasmid's Addgene catalogue record and pLannotate feature annotations shown in this document.]
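Description:
LSB-hsa-miR-411-5p is a mammalian expression plasmid of about 11 kb built on the Low Sensor Backbone (LSB), designed as a two-colour fluorescent sensor of microRNA activity. It replicates in E. coli from a high-copy ColE1/pUC-type origin and carries both β-lactamase (AmpR) and an aminoglycoside phosphotransferase (KanR), matching the catalogued dual ampicillin and kanamycin selection. A short remnant of lac promoter/operator and lacI sequence lies upstream of KanR and appears to be a backbone leftover.

The payload consists of two parallel transcription units, each driven by the human EF-1α core promoter with its intron A and terminated by a rabbit β-globin polyadenylation signal. One unit expresses the red fluorescent protein mKate2 and, according to the record, carries a target site for human miR-411-5p in its 3' UTR; this site is not annotated in the feature table but would fall in the unannotated stretch between the mKate2 coding sequence and its poly(A) region. The second unit expresses EBFP2 without the target and serves as an internal reference. When miR-411-5p is active in a transfected cell, mKate2 is repressed relative to EBFP2, so the red-to-blue ratio reports miRNA activity while normalising for plasmid dose. Gateway attB4, attB1 and attB2 scars flanking the promoters and coding sequences reflect modular assembly.

A puromycin N-acetyltransferase gene with its own β-globin poly(A) allows puromycin selection in mammalian cells, although no dedicated promoter for it is annotated. The depositor notes that the repeated poly(A) elements make the plasmid inherently unstable, and that the physical plasmid differs slightly from the deposited sequence, with short insertions flanking the puromycin gene that do not affect selection.
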