Addgene plasmid #103514: LSB-hsa-miR-411-5p
Purpose: Used to sense miRNA activity using fluorescence based tools. hsa-miR-411-5p target in 3' UTR of of mKate. miRNA activity can be measured by the repression of mKate2 relative to EBFP2 fluorescent proteins . Plasmid is inherently unstable; please see Depositor Comments
Depositing lab: Ron Weiss. Depositing organization: Massachusetts Institute of Technology. Publication: A mixed antagonistic/synergistic miRNA repression model enables accurate predictions of multi-input miRNA sensor activity. Gam JJ, Babb J, Weiss R. Nat Commun. 2018 Jun 22;9(1):2430. doi: 10.1038/s41467-018-04575-0. PubMed 29934631.
Backbone
  Vector backbone: Low Sensor Backbone (LSB)
  Vector type: Mammalian Expression, Synthetic Biology
Growth in bacteria
  Bacterial resistance: Ampicillin and Kanamycin, 100 & 50 μg/mL
  Growth temperature: 30°C
  Growth strain: NEB Stable
  Copy number: High Copy
Gene/Insert
  Gene/Insert name: hsa-miR-411-5p target
  Species: H. sapiens (human)
  Entrez Gene: MIR411 (a.k.a. MIRN411, hsa-mir-411, mir-411)
  Promoter: EF-1a
  Cloning method: Gibson Cloning
Terms and licenses: Academic/Nonprofit Terms; Industry Terms: Not Available to Industry
Depositor comments: Please note that this plasmid is inherently unstable due to a repeating poly A element. We recommend performing a diagnostic digest on multiple colonies upon receipt. The depositors would like to note the presence of several discrepancies between the depositor sequence and physical plasmid sequence. In particular, the sequences upstream and downstream of the puromycin coding region have 10 bp insertions which do not affect the ability to perform puromycin selection. The sequences for those regions within the physical plasmids are as follows: Upstream of Puro: GAATTCGACCGCCTGTCTCAAGGTGCCACC; Downstream of Puro: GCTTTGAGACTACGCGTGAATTCACTCCTC.
How to cite: LSB-hsa-miR-411-5p was a gift from Ron Weiss (Addgene plasmid # 103514 ; http://n2t.net/addgene:103514 ; RRID:Addgene_103514)
