>Addgene plasmid #103514 | LSB-hsa-miR-411-5p | depositor partial sequence | sequence record 196076 | hsa-miR-411-5p target
CGTACGCTATACGGTCTACTA
