>Addgene plasmid #103514 | LSB-hsa-miR-411-5p | addgene partial sequence | sequence record 272162 | mKate2-F 5'-ACCCGCTAAGAACCTCAAGA-3'
GAATCAAGGAGGCCGACAAAGAGACATACGTCGAGCAGCACGAGGTGGCTGTGGCCAGATACTGCGACCT
CCCTAGCAAACTGGGGCACAAACTTAATTGAGAATTCTACCACCCAGCTTTCTTGTACAAAGTGGTACGT
CTCAAGACCAGAGGTCTCTGCTTTCCCCGAACGTACGCTATACGGTCTACTACGTACGCTATACGGTCTA
CTACGTACGCTATACGGTCTACTACGTACGCTATACGGTCTACTACAACCAGAAGAGACCTGTGCTTCAC
TCCTCAGGTGCAGGCTGCCTATCAGAAGGTGGTGGCTGGTGTGGCCAATGCCCTGGCTCACAAATACCAC
TGAGATCTTTTTCCCTCTGCCAAAAATTATGGGGACATCATGAAGCCCCTTGAGCATCTGACTTCTGGCT
AATAAAGGAAATTTATTTTCATTGCAATAGTGTGTTGGAATTTTTTGTGTCTCTCACTCGGAAGGACATA
TGGGAGGGCAAATCATTTAAAACATCAGAATGAGTATTTGGTTTAGAGTTTGGCAACATATGCCCATATG
CTGGCTGCCATGAACAAAGGTTGGCTATAAAGAGGTCATCAGTATATGAAACAGCCCCCTGCTGTCCATT
CCTTATTCCATAGAAAAGCCTTGACTTGAGG
